Addgene plasmid #109946: pHH0103_GNAT1_G-alpha
Purpose: Protein expression and purification of GNAT1_G-alpha
Depositing lab: Sachdev Sidhu. Depositing organization: University of Toronto. Publication: Large-scale survey and database of high affinity ligands for peptide recognition modules. Teyra J, Kelil A, Jain S, Helmy M, Jajodia R, Hooda Y, Gu J, D'Cruz AA, Nicholson SE, Min J, Sudol M, Kim PM, Bader GD, Sidhu SS. Mol Syst Biol. 2020 Dec;16(12):e9310. doi: 10.15252/msb.20199310. PubMed 33438817.
Backbone
  Vector backbone: pHH0103
  Vector type: Bacterial Expression
Growth in bacteria
  Bacterial resistance: Ampicillin, 100 μg/mL
  Growth temperature: 37°C
  Growth strain: DH5alpha
  Copy number: Low Copy
Gene/Insert
  Gene/Insert name: GNAT1_G-alpha
  Species: H. sapiens (human)
  Entrez Gene: GNAT1 (a.k.a. CSNBAD3, GBT1, GNATR)
  Cloning method: Restriction Enzyme; 5′ cloning site Sfi1 (unknown if destroyed); 3′ cloning site Not1 (unknown if destroyed)
Terms and licenses: Academic/Nonprofit Terms; Industry Terms: Not Available to Industry
How to cite: pHH0103_GNAT1_G-alpha was a gift from Sachdev Sidhu (Addgene plasmid # 109946 ; http://n2t.net/addgene:109946 ; RRID:Addgene_109946)
