[The description below was written by a language model from this plasmid's Addgene catalogue record and pLannotate feature annotations shown in this document.]
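Description:
pHH0103_GNAT1_G-alpha is a bacterial expression plasmid of about 7.8 kb, built on the pHH0103 backbone for producing and purifying the G-alpha domain of human GNAT1, the alpha subunit of rod transducin that couples light-activated rhodopsin to downstream signalling. The insert was cloned between SfiI and NotI sites. In the annotated sequence it spans roughly 1 kb, which corresponds to most or all of the GNAT1 coding region. It lies downstream of a 6xHis tag and the Schistosoma japonicum glutathione S-transferase coding sequence, an arrangement consistent with a His-GST-GNAT1 fusion that can be captured on either nickel or glutathione resin.

Transcription is driven by the strong hybrid tac promoter, which is controlled by an adjacent lac operator. The plasmid carries its own lacI gene under the up-mutated lacIq promoter, so expression stays repressed until it is induced with IPTG, largely independently of the host strain's own repressor supply. A bacteriophage fd terminator follows the insert.

Beyond the terminator are fragments of M13 gene III, along with remnants of a tetracycline resistance gene and its promoter. These look like leftovers from a phagemid or pBR322-type ancestor and are not expected to be part of the expressed product. The plasmid replicates from a ColE1/pBR322-family origin with a bom site, and the rop sequence is interrupted by an f1 origin. The repository lists the plasmid as low copy. Selection is by ampicillin through the bla gene. The plasmid belongs to a collection used in a large-scale survey of peptide ligands for peptide recognition modules, in which purified domains were the starting material.
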