Features (pLannotate 1.2.2; 21 found; start..end, strand, type, name):
      1..29      +  promoter       tac promoter: strong E. coli promoter; hybrid between the trp and lac UV5 promoters
     37..53      +  protein_bind   lac operator: The lac repressor binds to the lac operator to inhibit transcription in E. coli. This inhibition can be relieved by adding lactose or isopropyl-β-D-thiogalactopyranoside (IPTG). lac repressor encoded by lacI
    138..155     +  CDS            6xHis: 6xHis affinity tag
    171..824     +  CDS            GST26_SCHJA: Experimental evidence at protein level: Swiss-Prot protein existence level 1. GST isoenzymes appear to play a central role in the parasite detoxification system. Other functions are also suspected including a role in increasing the solubility of haematin in the parasite gut. From Schistosoma japonicum (Blood fluke).
    906..1952    +  CDS            GNAT1: GNAT1_HUMAN - Also known as GNATR. Experimental evidence at protein level: Swiss-Prot protein existence level 1. Functions as signal transducer for the rod photoreceptor RHO. Required for normal RHO-mediated light perception by the retina (PubMed:22190596). Guanine nucleotide-binding proteins (G proteins) function as transducers downstream of G protein-coupled receptors (GPCRs), such as the photoreceptor RHO. The alpha chain contains the guanine nucleotide binding site and alternates between an active, GTP- bound state and an inactive, GDP-bound state. Activated RHO promotes GDP release and GT
   1968..2015    +  terminator     fd terminator (sequence withheld): central terminator from bacteriophage fd (Otsuka and Kunisawa, 1982)
   2020..2232    +  CDS            M13 gene III (fragment) (sequence partly withheld): pIII; III; minor coat protein
   2247..2717    +  CDS            M13 gene III (fragment) (sequence partly withheld): pIII; III; minor coat protein
   2739..2809    +  CDS            TcR (fragment): tetracycline efflux protein; tet; confers resistance to tetracycline
   3051..3431    -  CDS            YPB1_ECOLX: Protein predicted: Swiss-Prot protein existence level 4. From Escherichia coli.
   3448..3599    +  CDS            rop (fragment): Rop protein, which maintains plasmids at low copy number; rop
   3635..4063    -  rep_origin     f1 ori (sequence partly withheld): f1 bacteriophage origin of replication; arrow indicates direction of (+) strand synthesis
   4072..4111    +  CDS            rop (fragment): Rop protein, which maintains plasmids at low copy number; rop
   4213..4353    +  misc_feature   bom: basis of mobility region from pBR322
   4539..5126    -  rep_origin     ori: high-copy-number ColE1/pMB1/pBR322/pUC origin of replication
   5297..6157    -  CDS            AmpR: β-lactamase; bla; confers resistance to ampicillin, carbenicillin, and related antibiotics
   6158..6262    -  promoter       AmpR promoter: bla
   6371..6448    +  promoter       lacIq promoter: lacI (mutant); In the lacIq allele, a single base change in the promoter boosts expression of the lacI gene about 10-fold.
   6449..7531    +  CDS            lacI: lac repressor; lacI; The lac repressor binds to the lac operator to inhibit transcription in E. coli. This inhibition can be relieved by adding lactose or isopropyl-β-D-thiogalactopyranoside (IPTG).
   7544..7565    +  protein_bind   CAP binding site: CAP binding activates transcription in the presence of cAMP. E. coli catabolite activator protein
   7584..7601    +  promoter       tet promoter (fragment): E. coli promoter for tetracycline efflux protein gene
>Addgene plasmid #109946 | pHH0103_GNAT1_G-alpha | addgene full sequence | sequence record 215195 | Addgene NGS Result
TTGACAATTAATCATCGGCTCGTATAATGTGTGGAATTGTGAGCGGATAACAATTTCACACAGGAAACAG
CCAGTCCGTTTAGGTGTTTTCACGAGCACTTCACCAACAAGGACCATAGATTATGAAAATCGAAGAACAC
CATCACCATCACCATTCCAGCGGTAAGCTTATGTCCCCTATACTAGGTTATTGGAAAATTAAGGGCCTTG
TGCAACCCACTCGACTTCTTTTGGAATATCTTGAAGAAAAATATGAAGAGCATTTGTATGAGCGCGATGA
AGGTGATAAATGGCGAAACAAAAAGTTTGAATTGGGTTTGGAGTTTCCCAATCTTCCTTATTATATTGAT
GGTGATGTTAAATTAACACAGTCTATGGCCATCATACGTTATATAGCTGACAAGCACAACATGTTGGGTG
GTTGTCCAAAAGAGCGTGCAGAGATTTCAATGCTTGAAGGAGCGGTTTTGGATATTAGATACGGTGTTTC
GAGAATTGCATATAGTAAAGACTTTGAAACTCTCAAAGTTGATTTTCTTAGCAAGCTACCTGAAATGCTG
AAAATGTTCGAAGATCGTTTATGTCATAAAACATATTTAAATGGTGATCATGTAACCCATCCTGACTTCA
TGTTGTATGACGCTCTTGATGTTGTTTTATACATGGACCCAATGTGCCTGGATGCGTTCCCAAAATTAGT
TTGTTTTAAAAAACGTATTGAAGCTATCCCACAAATTGATAAGTACTTGAAATCCAGCAAGTATATAGCA
TGGCCTTTGCAGGGCTGGCAAGCCACGTTTGGTGGTGGCGACCATCCTCCAAAATCGGATCTGGAAGTTC
TGTTCCAGGGGCCCCTGTCCAGCGGTCTGGTTCCGCGTGGTTCCGGTACCGCGGCCCAGCCGGCCGGTGC
TGGTGCAAGTGCCGAAGAAAAACATAGCCGTGAACTGGAAAAAAAACTGAAAGAAGATGCCGAAAAAGAC
GCACGTACCGTTAAACTGCTGCTGTTAGGTGCCGGTGAAAGCGGTAAAAGCACCATTGTTAAACAAATGA
AGATCATCCACCAGGATGGTTATAGCCTGGAAGAATGTCTGGAATTCATTGCCATTATCTATGGTAATAC
CCTGCAGAGCATTCTGGCAATTGTTCGTGCAATGACCACCCTGAACATTCAGTATGGTGATAGCGCACGT
CAGGATGATGCACGTAAACTGATGCATATGGCAGATACCATTGAAGAGGGCACCATGCCTAAAGAAATGA
GCGATATTATTCAGCGCCTGTGGAAAGATAGCGGTATTCAGGCATGTTTTGAACGTGCAAGCGAATATCA
GCTGAATGATAGTGCAGGTTATTATCTGAGCGATCTGGAACGTCTGGTTACACCGGGTTATGTTCCGACC
GAACAGGATGTTCTGCGTAGCCGTGTTAAAACCACCGGTATTATTGAAACCCAGTTCAGCTTCAAAGATC
TGAATTTTCGCATGTTTGATGTTGGTGGTCAGCGTAGCGAACGTAAAAAATGGATTCATTGTTTTGAGGG
CGTGACCTGCATTATCTTTATTGCAGCACTGAGCGCATATGATATGGTTCTGGTTGAAGATGATGAAGTG
AATCGTATGCATGAAAGCCTGCACCTGTTTAATAGCATTTGCAATCATCGTTATTTTGCCACCACCTCCA
TTGTTCTGTTTCTGAACAAAAAGGATGTGTTTTTTGAGAAAATCAAAAAAGCCCACCTGAGCATCTGCTT
TCCGGATTATGATGGTCCGAATACCTATGAAGATGCGGGTAATTACATCAAGGTTCAGTTTCTGGAACTG
AATATGCGTCGTGATGTGAAAGAAATCTATAGCCATATGACCTGTGCAACCGATACCCAGAATGTGAAAT
TTGTTTTTGATGCCGTGACCGATATCATTATCAAAGAAAATCTGAAGGATTGCGGTCTGTTTGCGGCCGC
ATA
[142 nt withheld, positions 1964-2105]
C
[98 nt withheld, positions 2107-2204]
AGTTTGTACTGGTGACGAAACTCAGTGTCTAGCTAGAGTGGC
[149 nt withheld, positions 2247-2395]
T
[41 nt withheld, positions 2397-2437]
T
[62 nt withheld, positions 2439-2500]
A
[35 nt withheld, positions 2502-2536]
CCTCCCTCAATCGGTTGAATGTCGCCCTTTTGTCTTTGGCGCTGGTAAACCATATGAA
[86 nt withheld, positions 2595-2680]
T
[54 nt withheld, positions 2682-2735]
CTAGCGCCGCCCTATACCTTGTCTGCCTCCCCGCGTTGCGTCGCGGTGCATGGAGCCGGGCCACCTCGAC
CTGAATGGAAGCCGGCGGCACCTCGCTAACGGATTCACCACTCCAAGAATTGGAGCCAATCAATTCTTGC
GGAGAACTGTGAATGCGCAAACCAACCCTTGGCAGAACATATCCATCGCGTCCGCCATCTCCAGCAGCCG
CACGCGGCGCATCTCGGGCAGCGTTGGGTCCTGGCCACGGGTGCGCATGATCGTGCTCCTGTCGTTGAGG
ACCCGGCTAGGCTGGCGGGGTTGCCTTACTGGTTAGCAGAATGAATCACCGATACGCGAGCGAACGTGAA
GCGACTGCTGCTGCAAAACGTCTGCGACCTGAGCAACAACATGAATGGTCTTCGGTTTCCGTGTTTCGTA
AAGTCTGGAAACGCGGAAGTCAGCGCCCTGCACCATTATGTTCCGGATCTGCATCGCAGGATGCTGCTGG
CTACCCTGTGGAACACCTACATCTGTATTAACGAAGCGCTGGCATTGACCCTGAGTGATTTTTCTCTGGT
CCCGCCGCATCCATACCGCCAGTTGTTTACCCTCACAACGTTCCAGTAACCGGGCATGTTCATCATCAGT
AACCCGTATCGTGAGCATCCTCTCTCGTTTCATCGGTATCATTACCCCCATGAACAGAAATCCCCCTTAC
ACGGAGGCATCAGTGACCAAACAGGAAAAAACCGCCCTTAACATGGCCCGCTTTATCAGAAGCCAGACAT
TAACGCTTCTGGAGAAACTCAACGAGCTGGACGCGGATGAACAGGCAGACATCTGTGAATCGCTTCACGA
CCACGCTGATGAGCTTTACCGCAGGATCCGCGAAATTGTAAGCGTTAATATTTTGTTAAAATTCGCGTTA
AATTTTTGTTAAATCAGCTCATTTTTTAACCAATAGGCCGAAATCGGCAAAATCCCTTATAAATCAAAAG
AATAGACCGAGATAGGGT
[37 nt withheld, positions 3734-3770]
AAAGAACGTGGACTCCAACGTCAAAGG
[49 nt withheld, positions 3798-3846]
T
[91 nt withheld, positions 3848-3938]
G
[124 nt withheld, positions 3940-4063]
CGCGGATCCTGCCTCGCGCGTTTCGGTGATGACGGTGAAAACCTCTGACACATGCAGCTCCCGGAGACGG
TCACAGCTTGTCTGTAAGCGGATGCCGGGAGCAGACAAGCCCGTCAGGGCGCGTCAGCGGGTGTTGGCGG
GTGTCGGGGCGCAGCCATGACCCAGTCACGTAGCGATAGCGGAGTGTATACTGGCTTAACTATGCGGCAT
CAGAGCAGATTGTACTGAGAGTGCACCATATGCGGTGTGAAATACCGCACAGATGCGTAAGGAGAAAATA
CCGCATCAGGCGCTCTTCCGCTTCCTCGCTCACTGACTCGCTGCGCTCGGTCGTTCGGCTGCGGCGAGCG
GTATCAGCTCACTCAAAGGCGGTAATACGGTTATCCACAGAATCAGGGGATAACGCAGGAAAGAACATGT
GAGCAAAAGGCCAGCAAAAGGCCAGGAACCGTAAAAAGGCCGCGTTGCTGGCGTTTTTCCATAGGCTCCG
CCCCCCTGACGAGCATCACAAAAATCGACGCTCAAGTCAGAGGTGGCGAAACCCGACAGGACTATAAAGA
TACCAGGGTTTCCCCCTGGAAGCTCCCTCGTGCGCTCTCCTGTTCCGACCCTGCCGCTTACCGGATACCT
GTCCGCCTTTCTCCCTTCGGGAAGCGTGGCGCTTTCTCATAGCTCACGCTGTAGGTATCTCAGTTCGGTG
TAGGTCGTTCGCTCCAAGCTGGGCTGTGTGCACGAACCCCCCGTTCAGCCCGACCGCTGCGCCTTATCCG
GTAACTATCGTCTTGAGTCCAACCCGGTAAGACACGACTTATCGCCACTGGCAGCAGCCACTGGTAACAG
GATTAGCAGAGCGAGGTATGTAGGCGGTGCTACAGAGTTCTTGAAGTGGTGGCCTAACTACGGCTACACT
AGAAGGACAGTATTTGGTATCTGCGCTCTGCTGAAGCCAGTTACCTTCGGAAAAAGAGTTGGTAGCTCTT
GATCCGGCAAACAAACCACCGCTGGTAGCGGTGGTTTTTTTGTTTGCAAGCAGCAGATTACGCGCAGAAA
AAAAGGATCTCAAGAAGATCCTTTGATCTTTTCTACGGGGTCTGACGCTCAGTGGAACGAAAACTCACGT
TAAGGGATTTTGGTCATGAGATTATCAAAAAGGATCTTCACCTAGATCCTTTTAAATTAAAAATGAAGTT
TTAAATCAATCTAAAGTATATATGAGTAAACTTGGTCTGACAGTTACCAATGCTTAATCAGTGAGGCACC
TATCTCAGCGATCTGTCTATTTCGTTCATCCATAGTTGCCTGACTCCCCGTCGTGTAGATAACTACGATA
CGGGAGGGCTTACCATCTGGCCCCAGTGCTGCAATGATACCGCGAGACCCACGCTCACCGGCTCCAGATT
TATCAGCAATAAACCAGCCAGCCGGAAGGGCCGAGCGCAGAAGTGGTCCTGCAACTTTATCCGCCTCCAT
CCAGTCTATTAATTGTTGCCGGGAAGCTAGAGTAAGTAGTTCGCCAGTTAATAGTTTGCGCAACGTTGTT
GCCATTGCTGCAGGCATCGTGGTGTCACGCTCGTCGTTTGGTATGGCTTCATTCAGCTCCGGTTCCCAAC
GATCAAGGCGAGTTACATGATCCCCCATGTTGTGCAAAAAAGCGGTTAGCTCCTTCGGTCCTCCGATCGT
TGTCAGAAGTAAGTTGGCCGCAGTGTTATCACTCATGGTTATGGCAGCACTGCATAATTCTCTTACTGTC
ATGCCATCCGTAAGATGCTTTTCTGTGACTGGTGAGTACTCAACCAAGTCATTCTGAGAATAGTGTATGC
GGCGACCGAGTTGCTCTTGCCCGGCGTCAACACGGGATAATACCGCGCCACATAGCAGAACTTTAAAAGT
GCTCATCATTGGAAAACGTTCTTCGGGGCGAAAACTCTCAAGGATCTTACCGCTGTTGAGATCCAGTTCG
ATGTAACCCACTCGTGCACCCAACTGATCTTCAGCATCTTTTACTTTCACCAGCGTTTCTGGGTGAGCAA
AAACAGGAAGGCAAAATGCCGCAAAAAAGGGAATAAGGGCGACACGGAAATGTTGAATACTCATACTCTT
CCTTTTTCAATATTATTGAAGCATTTATCAGGGTTATTGTCTCATGAGCGGATACATATTTGAATGTATT
TAGAAAAATAAACAAATAGGGGTTCCGCGCACATTTCCCCGAAAAGTGCCACCTGACGTCTAAGAAACCA
TTATTATCATGACATTAACCTATAAAAATAGGCGTATCACGAGGCCCTTTCGTCTTCAAGAATTCCCGAC
ACCATCGAATGGTGCAAAACCTTTCGCGGTATGGCATGATAGCGCCCGGAAGAGAGTCAATTCAGGGTGG
TGAATGTGAAACCAGTAACGTTATACGATGTCGCAGAGTATGCCGGTGTCTCTTATCAGACCGTTTCCCG
CGTGGTGAACCAGGCCAGCCACGTTTCTGCGAAAACGCGGGAAAAAGTGGAAGCGGCGATGGCGGAGCTG
AATTACATTCCCAACCGCGTGGCACAACAACTGGCGGGCAAACAGTCGTTGCTGATTGGCGTTGCCACCT
CCAGTCTGGCCCTGCACGCGCCGTCGCAAATTGTCGCGGCGATTAAATCTCGCGCCGATCAACTGGGTGC
CAGCGTGGTGGTGTCGATGGTAGAACGAAGCGGCGTCGAAGCCTGTAAAGCGGCGGTGCACAATCTTCTC
GCGCAACGCGTCAGTGGGCTGATCATTAACTATCCGCTGGATGACCAGGATGCCATTGCTGTGGAAGCTG
CCTGCACTAATGTTCCGGCGTTATTTCTTGATGTCTCTGACCAGACACCCATCAACAGTATTATTTTCTC
CCATGAAGACGGTACGCGACTGGGCGTGGAGCATCTGGTCGCATTGGGTCACCAGCAAATCGCGCTGTTA
GCGGGCCCATTAAGTTCTGTCTCGGCGCGTCTGCGTCTGGCTGGCTGGCATAAATATCTCACTCGCAATC
AAATTCAGCCGATAGCGGAACGGGAAGGCGACTGGAGTGCCATGTCCGGTTTTCAACAAACCATGCAAAT
GCTGAATGAGGGCATCGTTCCCACTGCGATGCTGGTTGCCAACGATCAGATGGCGCTGGGCGCAATGCGC
GCCATTACCGAGTCCGGGCTGCGCGTTGGTGCGGATATCTCGGTAGTGGGATACGACGATACCGAAGACA
GCTCATGTTATATCCCGCCGTTAACCACCATCAAACAGGATTTTCGCCTGCTGGGGCAAACCAGCGTGGA
CCGCTTGCTGCAACTCTCTCAGGGCCAGGCGGTGAAGGGCAATCAGCTGTTGCCCGTCTCACTGGTGAAA
AGAAAAACCACCCTGGCGCCCAATACGCAAACCGCCTCTCCCCGCGCGTTGGCCGATTCATTAATGCAGC
TGGCACGACAGGTTTCCCGACTGGAAAGCGGGCAGTGAGCGCAACGCAATTAATGTAAGTTAGCTCACTC
ATTAGGCACAATTCTCATGTTTGACAGCTTATCATCGACTGCACGGTGCACCAATGCTTCTGGCGTCAGG
CAGCCATCGGAAGCTGTGGTATGGCTGTGCAGGTCGTAAATCACTGCATAATTCGTGTCGCTCAAGGCGC
ACTCCCGTTCTGGATAATGTTTTTTGCGCCGACATCATAACGGTTCTGGCAAATATTCTGAAATGAGCTG
